>Addgene plasmid #176996 | MIS18A_pLENTI-CAG-IRES-GFP | addgene full sequence | sequence record 350542 | Addgene Partial NGS Result
GACCCGACAGGCCCGAAGGAATAGAAGAAGAAGGTGGAGAGAGAGACAGAGACAGATCCATTCGATTAGT
GAACGGATCGGCACTGCGTGCGCCAATTCTGCAGACAAATGGCAGTATTCATCCACAATTTTAAAAGAAA
AGGGGGGATTGGGGGGTACAGTGCAGGGGAAAGAATAGTAGACATAATAGCAACAGACATACAAACTAAA
GAATTACAAAAACAAATTACAAAAATTCAAAATTTTCGGGTTTATTACAGGGACAGCAGAGATCCAGTTT
GGTTAGTACCGGGCCCGCTCTAGCCCTAGATTTAAATCGATGTACGGGCCAGATATACGCGTTGACATTG
ATTATTGACTAGTTATTAATAGTAATCAATTACGGGGTCATTAGTTCATAGCCCATATATGGAGTTCCGC
GTTACATAACTTACGGTAAATGGCCCGCCTGGCTGACCGCCCAACGACCCCCGCCCATTGACGTCAATAA
TGACGTATGTTCCCATAGTAACGCCAATAGGGACTTTCCATTGACGTCAATGGGTGGAGTATTTACGGTA
AACTGCCCACTTGGCAGTACATCAAGTGTATCATATGCCAAGTACGCCCCCTATTGACGTCAATGACGGT
AAATGGCCCGCCTGGCATTATGCCCAGTACATGACCTTATGGGACTTTCCTACTTGGCAGTACATCTACG
TATTAGTCATCGCTATTACCATGGTCGAGGTGAGCCCCACGTTCTGCTTCACTCTCCCCATCTCCCCCCC
CTCCCCACCCCCAATTTTGTATTTATTTATTTTTTAATTATTTTGTGCAGCGATGGGGGCGGGGGGGGGG
GGGGNSGCGCGCCRGGSGGGGSGGGGSGGGGSGRGGGGSGGGGSGGGGCGAGGCGGAGAGGTGCGGCGGC
AGCCAATCAGAGCGGCGCGCTCCGAAAGTTTCCTTTTATGGCGAGGCGGCGGCGGCGGCGGCCCTATAAA
AAGCGAAGCGCGCGGCGGGCGGGAGTCGCTGCGCGCTGCCTTCGCCCCGTGCCCCGCTCCGCCGCCGCCT
CGCGCCGCCCGCCCCGGCTCTGACTGACCGCGTTACTCCCACAGGTGAGCGGGCGGGACGGCCCTTCTCC
TCCGGGCTGTAATTAGCGCTTGGTTTAATGACGGCTTGTTTCTTTTCTGTGGCTGCGTGAAAGCCTTGAG
GGGCTCCGGGAGGGCCCTTTGTGCGGGGGGAGCGGCTCGGGGGGTGCGTGCGTGTGTGTGTGCGTGGGGA
GCGCCGCGTGCGGCTCCGCGCTGCCCGGCGGCTGTGAGCGCTGCGGGCGCGGCGCGGGGCTTTGTGCGCT
CCGCAGTGTGCGCGAGGGGAGCGCGGCCGGGGGCGGTGCCCCGCGGTGCGGGGGGGGCTGCGAGGGGAAC
AAAGGCTGCGTGCGGGGTGTGTGCGTGGGGGGGTGAGCAGGGGGTGTGGGCGCGTCGGTCGGGCTGCAAC
CCCCCCTGCACCCCCCTCCCCGAGTTGCTGAGCACGGCCCGGCTTCGGGTGCGGGGCTCCGTACGGGGCG
TGGCGCGGGGCTCGCCGTGCCGGGCGGGGGGTGGCGGCAGGTGGGGGTGCCGGGCGGGGCGGGGCCGCCT
CGGGCCGGGGAGGGCTCGGGGGAGGGGCGCGGCGGCCCCCGGAGCGCCGGCGGCTGTCGAGGCGCGGCGA
GCCGCAGCCATTGCCTTTTATGGTAATCGTGCGAGAGGGCGCAGGGACTTCCTTTGTCCCAAATCTGTGC
GGAGCCGAAATCTGGGAGGCGCCGCCGCACCCCCTCTAGCGGGCGCGGGGCGAAGCGGTGCGGCGCCGGC
AGGAAGGAAATGGGCGGGGAGGGCCTTCGTGCGTCGCCGCGCCGCCGTCCCCTTCTCCCTCTCCAGCCTC
GGGGCTGTCCGCGGGGGGACGGCTGCCTTCGGGGGGGACGGGGCAGGGCGGGGTTCGGCTTCTGGCGTGT
GACCGGCGGCTCTAGAGCCTCTGCTAACCATGTTCATGCCTTCTTCTTTTTCCTACAGCTCCTGGGCAAC
GTGCTGGTTATTGTGCTGTCTCATCATTTTGGCAAAGAATTCCCCTAGCCGCGGAATCTAGACTGCCGGA
TCGAATTGTCGACGAATTCGGATCTGGCCAATCACAAGTTTGTACAAAAAAGCAGGCACCATGGCAGGCG
TTCGGTCACTGAGGTGTAGCAGAGGATGCGCTGGCGGCTGTGAGTGCGGCGACAAGGGCAAATGCAGCGA
CTCCTCGCTGTTGGGCAAGAGACTCTCCGAAGACTCGAGCCGCCACCAGCTGTTGCAGAAGTGGGCGAGC
ATGTGGAGCTCCATGAGCGAAGACGCGTCGGTGGCCGACATGGAGAGGGCGCAGCTGGAGGAGGAGGCGG
CGGCTGCGGAGGAGAGGCCGCTGGTGTTCCTGTGCTCCGGCTGCCGGCGGCCGCTGGGCGACTCGCTGAG
CTGGGTGGCCAGCCAGGAGGACACCAACTGCATCCTGCTTCGCTGTGTTTCCTGTAATGTTTCTGTGGAT
AAGGAACAGAAGCTATCCAAACGTGAAAAGGAAAATGGTTGCGTCCTTGAGACTTTGTGCTGCGCGGGGT
GCTCACTCAATCTTGGCTACGTGTACAGATGCACGCCCAAGAATCTTGATTACAAGAGAGACTTGTTTTG
CCTCAGTGTTGAAGCCATTGAAAGTTATGTTTTAGGGTCCTCTGAAAAGCAAATTGTGTCAGAAGATAAA
GAGCTTTTTAATCTTGAAAGCAGAGTTGAAATAGAAAAGTCTCTAACACAGATGGAAGATGTCTTGAAAG
CATTACAAATGAAGCTGTGGGAGGCCGAATCCAAATTGTCCTTTGCCACTTGTAAAAGCTAGAACCCAGC
TTTCTTGTACAAAGTGGTGGGAGGAGGTGGATCTGGCGACTACAAGGACGACGATGACAAGTGACTCGAG
CGGGATCAATTCCGCCCCCCCCCTAACGTTACTGGCCGAAGCCGCTTGGAATAAGGCCGGTGTGCGTTTG
TCTATATGTTATTTTCCACCATATTGCCGTCTTTTGGCAATGTGAGGGCCCGGAAACCTGGCCCTGTCTT
CTTGACGAGCATTCCTAGGGGTCTTTCCCCTCTCGCCAAAGGAATGCAAGGTCTGTTGAATGTCGTGAAG
GAAGCAGTTCCTCTGGAAGCTTCTTGAAGACAAACAACGTCTGTAGCGACCCTTTGCAGGCAGCGGAACC
CCCCACCTGGCGACAGGTGCCTCTGCGGCCAAAAGCCACGTGTATAAGATACACCTGCAAAGGCGGCACA
ACCCCAGTGCCACGTTGTGAGTTGGATAGTTGTGGAAAGAGTCAAATGGCTCTCCTCAAGCGTATTCAAC
AAGGGGCTGAAGGATGCCCAGAAGGTACCCCATTGTATGGGATCTGATCTGGGGCCTCGGTGCACATGCT
TTACATGTGTTTAGTCGAGGTTAAAAAAACGTCTAGGCCCCCCGAACCACGGGGACGTGGTTTTCCTTTG
AAAAACACGATAATACCATGGTGAGCAAGGGCGAGGAGCTGTTCACCGGGGTGGTGCCCATCCTGGTCGA
GCTGGACGGCGACGTAAACGGCCACAAGTTCAGCGTGTCCGGCGAGGGCGAGGGCGATGCCACCTACGGC
AAGCTGACCCTGAAGTTCATCTGCACCACCGGCAAGCTGCCCGTGCCCTGGCCCACCCTCGTGACCACCC
TGACCTACGGCGTGCAGTGCTTCAGCCGCTACCCCGACCACATGAAGCAGCACGACTTCTTCAAGTCCGC
CATGCCCGAAGGCTACGTCCAGGAGCGCACCATCTTCTTCAAGGACGACGGCAACTACAAGACCCGCGCC
GAGGTGAAGTTCGAGGGCGACACCCTGGTGAACCGCATCGAGCTGAAGGGCATCGACTTCAAGGAGGACG
GCAACATCCTGGGGCACAAGCTGGAGTACAACTACAACAGCCACAACGTCTATATCATGGCCGACAAGCA
GAAGAACGGCATCAAGGTGAACTTCAAGATCCGCCACAACATCGAGGACGGCAGCGTGCAGCTCGCCGAC
CACTACCAGCAGAACACCCCCATCGGCGACGGCCCCGTGCTGCTGCCCGACAACCACTACCTGAGCACCC
AGTCCGCCCTGAGCAAAGACCCCAACGAGAAGCGCGATCACATGGTCCTGCTGGAGTTCGTGACCGCCGC
CGGGATCACTCTCGGCATGGACGAGCTGTACAAGTAAAGCGGCCGCGACTCTAGAGTCGACCTGCAGGCA
TGCAAGCTTCAGGTAGCCGGCTAACGTTATCAAGCTTATCGATAATCAACCTCTGGATTACAAAATTTGT
GAAAGATTGACTGGTATTCTTAACTATGTTGCTCCTTTTACGCTATGTGGATACGCTGCTTTAATGCCTT
TGTATCATGCTATTGCTTCCCGTATGGCTTTCATTTTCTCCTCCTTGTATAAATCCTGGTTGCTGTCTCT
TTATGAGGAGTTGTGGCCCGTTGTCAGGCAACGTGGCGTGGTGTGCACTGTGTTTGCTGACGCAACCCCC
ACTGGTTGGGGCATTGCCACCACCTGTCAGCTCCTTTCCGGGACTTTCGCTTTCCCCCTCCCTATTGCCA
CGGCGGAACTCATCGCCGCCTGCCTTGCCCGCTGCTGGACAGGGGCTCGGCTGTTGGGCACTGACAATTC
CGTGGTGTTGTCGGGGAAATCATCGTCCTTTCCTTGGCTGCTCGCCTGTGTTGCCACCTGGATTCTGCGC
GGGACGTCCTTCTGCTACGTCCCTTCGGCCCTCAATCCAGCGGACCTTCCTTCCCGCGGCCTGCTGCCGG
CTCTGCGGCCTCTTCCGCGTCTTCGCCTTCGCCCTCAGACGAGTCGGATCTCCCTTTGGGCCGCCTCCCC
GCATCGATACCGTCGACCTCGATCGAGACCTAGAAAAACATGGAGCAATCACAAGTAGCAATACAGCAGC
TACCAATGCTGATTGTGCCTGGCTAGAAGCACAAGAGGAGGAGGAGGTGGGTTTTCCAGTCACACCTCAG
GTACCTTTAAGACCAATGACTTACAAGGCAGCTGTAGATCTTAGCCACTTTTTAAAAGAAAAGGGGGGAC
TGGAAGGGCTAATTCACTCCCAACGAAGACAAGATCTGCTTTTTGCTTGTACTGGGTCTCTCTGGTTAGA
CCAGATCTGAGCCTGGGAGCTCTCTGGCTAACTAGGGAACCCACTGCTTAAGCCTCAATAAAGCTTGCCT
TGAGTGCTTCAAGTAGTGTGTGCCCGTCTGTTGTGTGACTCTGGTAACTAGAGATCCCTCAGACCCTTTT
AGTCAGTGTGGAAAATCTCTAGCAGTAGTAGTTCATGTCATCTTATTATTCAGTATTTATAACTTGCAAA
GAAATGAATATCAGAGAGTGAGAGGAACTTGTTTATTGCAGCTTATAATGGTTACAAATAAAGCAATAGC
ATCACAAATTTCACAAATAAAGCATTTTTTTCACTGCATTCTAGTTGTGGTTTGTCCAAACTCATCAATG
TATCTTATCATGTCTGGCTCTAGCTATCCCGCCCCTAACTCCGCCCATCCCGCCCCTAACTCCGCCCAGT
TCCGCCCATTCTCCGCCCCATGGCTGACTAATTTTTTTTATTTATGCAGAGGCCGAGGCCGCCTCGGCCT
CTGAGCTATTCCAGAAGTAGTGAGGAGGCTTTTTTGGAGGCCTAGGGACGTACCCAATTCGCCCTATAGT
GAGTCGTATTAGCATGTGAGCAAAAGGCCAGCATAAATCAAAAGAATAGACCGAGATAGGGT
[37 nt withheld, positions 5803-5839]
AAAGAACGTGGACTCCAACGTCAAAGG
[49 nt withheld, positions 5867-5915]
T
[91 nt withheld, positions 5917-6007]
G
[124 nt withheld, positions 6009-6132]
CAGGTGGCACTTTTCGGGGAAATGTGCGCGGAACCCCTATTTGTTTATTTTTCTAAATACATTCAAATAT
GTATCCGCTCATGAGACAATAACCCTGATAAATGCTTCAATAATATTGAAAAAGGAAGAGTATGAGTATT
CAACATTTCCGTGTCGCCCTTATTCCCTTTTTTGCGGCATTTTGCCTTCCTGTTTTTGCTCACCCAGAAA
CGCTGGTGAAAGTAAAAGATGCTGAAGATCAGTTGGGTGCACGAGTGGGTTACATCGAACTGGATCTCAA
CAGCGGTAAGATCCTTGAGAGTTTTCGCCCCGAAGAACGTTTTCCAATGATGAGCACTTTTAAAGTTCTG
CTATGTGGCGCGGTATTATCCCGTATTGACGCCGGGCAAGAGCAACTCGGTCGCCGCATACACTATTCTC
AGAATGACTTGGTTGAGTACTCACCAGTCACAGAAAAGCATCTTACGGATGGCATGACAGTAAGAGAATT
ATGCAGTGCTGCCATAACCATGAGTGATAACACTGCGGCCAACTTACTTCTGACAACGATCGGAGGACCG
AAGGAGCTAACCGCTTTTTTGCACAACATGGGGGATCATGTAACTCGCCTTGATCGTTGGGAACCGAAGC
TGAATGAAGCCATACCAAACGACGAGCGTGACACCACGATGCCTGTAGCAATGGCAACAACGTTGCGCAA
ACTATTAACTGGCGAACTACTTACTCTAGCTTCCCGGCAACAATTAATAGACTGGATGGAGGCGGATAAA
GTTGCAGGACCACTTCTGCGCTCGGCCCTTCCGGCTGGCTGGTTTATTGCTGATAAATCTGGAGCCGGTG
AGCGTGGGTCTCGCGGTATCATTGCAGCACTGGGGCCAGATGGTAAGCCCTCCCGTATCGTAGTTATCTA
CACGACGGGGAGTCAGGCAACTATGGATGAACGAAATAGACAGATCGCTGAGATAGGTGCCTCACTGATT
AAGCATTGGTAACTGTCAGACCAAGTTTACTCATATATACTTTAGATTGATTTAAAACTTCATTTTTAAT
TTAAAAGGATCTAGGTGAAGATCCTTTTTGATAATCTCATGACCAAAATCCCTTAACGTGAGTTTTCGTT
CCACTGAGCGTCAGACCCCGTAGAAAAGATCAAAGGATCTTCTTGAGATCCTTTTTTTCTGCGCGTAATC
TGCTGCTTGCAAACAAAAAAACCACCGCTACCAGCGGTGGTTTGTTTGCCGGATCAAGAGCTACCAACTC
TTTTTCCGAAGGTAACTGGCTTCAGCAGAGCGCAGATACCAAATACTGTTCTTCTAGTGTAGCCGTAGTT
AGGCCACCACTTCAAGAACTCTGTAGCACCGCCTACATACCTCGCTCTGCTAATCCTGTTACCAGTGGCT
GCTGCCAGTGGCGATAAGTCGTGTCTTACCGGGTTGGACTCAAGACGATAGTTACCGGATAAGGCGCAGC
GGTCGGGCTGAACGGGGGGTTCGTGCACACAGCCCAGCTTGGAGCGAACGACCTACACCGAACTGAGATA
CCTACAGCGTGAGCTATGAGAAAGCGCCACGCTTCCCGAAGGGAGAAAGGCGGACAGGTATCCGGTAAGC
GGCAGGGTCGGAACAGGAGAGCGCACGAGGGAGCTTCCAGGGGGAAACGCCTGGTATCTTTATAGTCCTG
TCGGGTTTCGCCACCTCTGACTTGAGCGTCGATTTTTGTGATGCTCGTCAGGGGGGCGGAGCCTATGGAA
AAACGCCAGCAACGCGGCCTTTTTACGGTTCCTGGCCTTTTGCTGGCCTTTTGCTCACATGTTCTTTCCT
GCGTTATCCCCTGATTCTGTGGATAACCGTATTACCGCCATGCATTAGTTATTAATAGTAATCAATTACG
GGGTCATTAGTTCATAGCCCATATATGGAGTTCCGCGTTACATAACTTACGGTAAATGGCCCGCCTGGCT
GACCGCCCAACGACCCCCGCCCATTGACGTCAATAATGACGTATGTTCCCATAGTAACGCCAATAGGGAC
TTTCCATTGACGTCAATGGGTGGAGTATTTACGGTAAACTGCCCACTTGGCAGTACATCAAGTGTATCAT
ATGCCAAGTACGCCCCCTATTGACGTCAATGACGGTAAATGGCCCGCCTGGCATTATGCCCAGTACATGA
CCTTATGGGACTTTCCTACTTGGCAGTACATCTACGTATTAGTCATCGCTATTACCATGGTGATGCGGTT
TTGGCAGTACATCAATGGGCGTGGATAGCGGTTTGACTCACGGGGATTTCCAAGTCTCCACCCCATTGAC
GTCAATGGGAGTTTGTTTTGGCACCAAAATCAACGGGACTTTCCAAAATGTCGTAACAACTCCGCCCCAT
TGACGCAAATGGGCGGTAGGCGTGTACGGTGGGAGGTCTATATAAGCAGCGCGTTTTGCCTGTACTGGGT
CTCTCTGGTTAGACCAGATCTGAGCCTGGGAGCTCTCTGGCTAACTAGGGAACCCACTGCTTAAGCCTCA
ATAAAGCTTGCCTTGAGTGCTTCAAGTAGTGTGTGCCCGTCTGTTGTGTGACTCTGGTAACTAGAGATCC
CTCAGACCCTTTTAGTCAGTGTGGAAAATCTCTAGCAGTGGCGCCCGAACAGGGACTTGAAAGCGAAAGG
GAAACCAGAGGAGCTCTCTCGACGCAGGACTCGGCTTGCTGAAGCGCGCACGGCAAGAGGCGAGGGGCGG
CGACTGGTGAGTACGCCAAAAATTTTGACTAGCGGAGGCTAGAAGGAGAGAGATGGGTGCGAGAGCGTCA
GTATTAAGCGGGGGAGAATTAGATCGCGATGGGAAAAAATTCGGTTAAGGCCAGGGGGAAAGAAAAAATA
TAAATTAAAACATATAGTATGGGCAAGCAGGGAGCTAGAACGATTCGCAGTTAATCCTGGCCTGTTAGAA
ACATCAGAAGGCTGTAGACAAATACTGGGACAGCTACAACCATCCCTTCAGACAGGATCAGAAGAACTTA
GATCATTATATAATACAGTAGCAACCCTCTATTGTGTGCATCAAAGGATAGAGATAAAAGACACCAAGGA
AGCTTTAGACAAGATAGAGGAAGAGCAAAACAAAAGTAAGACCACCGCACAGCAAGCGGCCGGCCGCTGA
TCTTCAGACCTGGAGGAGGAGATATGAGGGACAATTGGAGAAGTGAATTATATAAATATAAAGTAGTAAA
AATTGAACCATTAGGAGTAGCACCCACCAAGGCAAAGAGAAGAGTGGTGCAGAGAGAAAAAAGAGCAGTG
GGAATAGGAGCTTTGTTCCTTGGGTTCTTGGGAGCAGCAGGAAGCACTATGGGCGCAGCGTCAATGACGC
TGACGGTACAGGCCAGACAATTATTGTCTGGTATAGTGCAGCAGCAGAACAATTTGCTGAGGGCTATTGA
GGCGCAACAGCATCTGTTGCAACTCACAGTCTGGGGCATCAAGCAGCTCCAGGCAAGAATCCTGGCTGTG
GAAAGATACCTAAAGGATCAACAGCTCCTGGGGATTTGGGGTTGCTCTGGAAAACTCATTTGCACCACTG
CTGTGCCTTGGAATGCTAGTTGGAGTAATAAATCTCTGGAACAGATTTGGAATCACACGACCTGGATGGA
GTGGGACAGAGAAATTAACAATTACACAAGCTTAATACACTCCTTAATTGAAGAATCGCAAAACCAGCAA
GAAAAGAATGAACAAGAATTATTGGAATTAGATAAATGGGCAAGTTTGTGGAATTGGTTTAACATAACAA
ATTGGCTGTGGTATATAAAATTATTCATAATGATAGTAGGAGGCTTGGTAGGTTTAAGAATAGTTTTTGC
TGTACTTTCTATAGTGAATAGAGTTAGGCAGGGATATTCACCATTATCGTTTCAGACCCACCTCCCAACC
CCGAGGG
Features (pLannotate 1.2.2; 30 found; start..end, strand, type, name):
    129..246     +  misc_feature   cPPT/CTS: central polypurine tract and central termination sequence of HIV-1
    344..723     +  enhancer       CMV enhancer: human cytomegalovirus immediate early enhancer
    725..1001    +  promoter       chicken β-actin promoter: No description available
   1002..2018    +  intron         chimeric intron: chimera between introns from chicken β-actin and rabbit β-globin
   2135..2155    +  protein_bind   attB1: mutant version of attB; core recombination site for the Gateway® BP reaction BP Clonase™
   2161..2859    +  CDS            MIS18A: MS18A_HUMAN - Also known as C21orf45, C21orf46, FASP1. Experimental evidence at protein level: Swiss-Prot protein existence level 1. Required for recruitment of CENPA to centromeres and normal chromosome segregation during mitosis. From Homo sapiens (Human).
   2864..2888    -  protein_bind   attB2: mutant version of attB; recombination site for the Gateway® BP reaction BP Clonase™
   2911..2931    +  CDS            FLAG (fragment): FLAG® epitope tag, followed by an enterokinase cleavage site
   2955..3515    +  misc_feature   IRES: internal ribosome entry site (IRES) of the encephalomyocarditis virus (EMCV)
   3518..4237    +  CDS            EGFP: the original enhanced GFP (Yang et al., 1996) mammalian codon-optimized
   4249..4279    +  misc_feature   MCS (fragment): pUC18/19 multiple cloning site
   4298..4314    +  misc_feature   MCS (fragment): pBluescript multiple cloning site
   4314..4902    +  misc_feature   WPRE: woodchuck hepatitis virus posttranscriptional regulatory element
   4903..4922    +  misc_feature   MCS (fragment): pBluescript multiple cloning site
   4924..5109    +  CDS            nef (fragment): NEF_HV1Z2 - Experimental evidence at protein level: Swiss-Prot protein existence level 1. Extracellular Nef protein targets CD4(+) T-lymphocytes for apoptosis by interacting with CXCR4 surface receptors. From Human immunodeficiency virus type 1 group M subtype D (isolate Z2/CDC-Z34) (HIV-1).
   5111..5344    +  LTR            3' LTR (ΔU3): self-inactivating 3' long terminal repeat (LTR) from HIV-1
   5416..5537    +  polyA_signal   SV40 poly(A) signal: SV40 polyadenylation signal
   5577..5712    +  rep_origin     SV40 ori: SV40 origin of replication
   5733..5751    -  promoter       T7 promoter: promoter for bacteriophage T7 RNA polymerase
   5774..6132    -  rep_origin     f1 ori (sequence partly withheld): f1 bacteriophage origin of replication; arrow indicates direction of (+) strand synthesis
   6159..6263    +  promoter       AmpR promoter: bla
   6264..7124    +  CDS            AmpR: β-lactamase; bla; confers resistance to ampicillin, carbenicillin, and related antibiotics
   7295..7883    +  rep_origin     ori: high-copy-number ColE1/pMB1/pBR322/pUC origin of replication
   8058..8361    +  enhancer       CMV enhancer: human cytomegalovirus immediate early enhancer
   8362..8561    +  promoter       CMV promoter: human cytomegalovirus (CMV) immediate early promoter
   8579..8759    +  LTR            5' LTR (truncated): truncated 5' long terminal repeat (LTR) from HIV-1
   8806..8931    +  misc_feature   HIV-1 Ψ: packaging signal of human immunodeficiency virus type 1
   8915..9253    +  CDS            HIV-1 gag (fragment): gag protein from human immunodeficiency virus 1; gag
   9428..9661    +  misc_feature   RRE: The Rev response element (RRE) of HIV-1 allows for Rev-dependent mRNA export from the nucleus to the cytoplasm.
  10038..79      +  CDS            Rev (fragment) (across the origin): human immunodeficiency virus 1 (HIV-1) Rev protein; rev; enhances nuclear export of unspliced and incompletely spliced viral mRNAs
