[The description below was written by a language model from this plasmid's Addgene catalogue record and pLannotate feature annotations shown in this document.]
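Description:
MIS18A_pLENTI-CAG-IRES-GFP is a self-inactivating HIV-1-based lentiviral expression plasmid of about 10 kb that carries the human MIS18A open reading frame (also known as C21orf45/C21orf46), a protein required for recruiting CENPA to centromeres. It is built on a plenti-CAG-gate-FLAG-IRES-GFP backbone in which the original kanamycin marker was replaced with AmpR. Propagation in bacteria therefore relies on ampicillin selection and a ColE1/pUC-type origin. The catalogue lists it as low copy and grown in a recombination-limiting strain, as is common for LTR-containing plasmids. An f1 ori, an SV40 ori and an SV40 poly(A) signal are also annotated in the backbone.

The viral genome is transcribed in packaging cells from a CMV enhancer/promoter fused to a truncated 5' LTR. It contains the Ψ packaging signal with a gag fragment, the RRE for Rev-dependent export, the cPPT/CTS, and a ΔU3 3' LTR that inactivates LTR promoter activity after integration. The internal cassette is driven by the CAG promoter (CMV enhancer, chicken β-actin promoter and chimeric intron). MIS18A was inserted by Gateway cloning and is flanked by attB1 and attB2 sites. A FLAG sequence, annotated only as a fragment, lies just downstream of attB2, but the record does not state whether it is translated in frame with MIS18A. An EMCV IRES then directs translation of EGFP from the same transcript, so green fluorescence marks transduced, expressing cells, and a WPRE enhances transcript expression. The associated publication describes an overexpression screen of chromosome 21 genes for modulators of Sonic hedgehog signaling relevant to Down syndrome. The sequence record is labelled a partial NGS result.
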