Addgene plasmid #176996: MIS18A_pLENTI-CAG-IRES-GFP
Purpose: Mammalian lentiviral expression vector encoding MIS18A
Depositing lab: Roger Reeves. Depositing organization: Johns Hopkins University and School of Medicine. Publication: Overexpression screen of chromosome 21 genes reveals modulators of Sonic hedgehog signaling relevant to Down syndrome. Moyer AJ, Fernandez FX, Li Y, Klinedinst DK, Florea LD, Kazuki Y, Oshimura M, Reeves RH. Dis Model Mech. 2023 Apr 1;16(4):dmm049712. doi: 10.1242/dmm.049712. Epub 2023 Apr 13. PubMed 36995257.
Backbone
  Vector backbone: plenti-CAG-gate-FLAG-IRES-GFP
  Backbone manufacturer: Derived from Addgene #107398; KanR replaced with AmpR
  Backbone size w/o insert (bp): 9341
  Vector type: Lentiviral
Growth in bacteria
  Bacterial resistance: Ampicillin, 100 μg/mL
  Growth temperature: 30°C
  Growth strain: NEB Stable
  Copy number: Low Copy
Gene/Insert
  Gene/Insert name: MIS18A (alt names: C21orf45; C21orf46)
  Species: H. sapiens (human)
  Insert size (bp): 711
  Entrez Gene: MIS18A (a.k.a. B28, C21orf45, C21orf46, FASP1, MIS18alpha, hMis18alpha)
  Promoter: CAG
  Cloning method: Gateway Cloning
Resource information
  A portion of this plasmid was derived from a plasmid made by: Derived from Addgene #53821
Terms and licenses: Academic/Nonprofit Terms; Industry Terms: Not Available to Industry
How to cite: MIS18A_pLENTI-CAG-IRES-GFP was a gift from Roger Reeves (Addgene plasmid # 176996 ; http://n2t.net/addgene:176996 ; RRID:Addgene_176996)
